Addgene plasmid #119612: pC0.116
Purpose: Level 0 part. Linker
Depositing lab: Alistair McCormick. Depositing organization: University of Edinburgh. Publication: CyanoGate: A Modular Cloning Suite for Engineering Cyanobacteria Based on the Plant MoClo Syntax. Vasudevan R, Gale GAR, Schiavon AA, Puzorjov A, Malin J, Gillespie MD, Vavitsas K, Zulkower V, Wang B, Howe CJ, Lea-Smith DJ, McCormick AJ. Plant Physiol. 2019 May;180(1):39-55. doi: 10.1104/pp.18.01401. Epub 2019 Feb 28. PubMed 30819783.
Backbone
  Vector backbone: pICH41308
  Backbone size w/o insert (bp): 2247
  Vector type: Synthetic Biology
Growth in bacteria
  Bacterial resistance: Spectinomycin, 50 μg/mL
  Growth temperature: 37°C
  Growth strain: DH5alpha
  Copy number: High Copy
Gene/Insert
  Gene/Insert name: Unmarked Linker
  Species: Synthetic
  Insert size (bp): 59
  Cloning method: Restriction Enzyme; 5′ cloning site BpiI (destroyed during cloning); 3′ cloning site BpiI (destroyed during cloning)
  Sequencing primers: 5′ ttgagtgagctgataccgct; 3′ GTCTCATGAGCGGATACATATTTGAATG
Terms and licenses: Academic/Nonprofit Terms; Industry Terms: Not Available to Industry
Depositor comments: Please visit https://www.biorxiv.org/content/10.1101/426700v1 for bioRxiv preprint.
How to cite: pC0.116 was a gift from Alistair McCormick (Addgene plasmid # 119612 ; http://n2t.net/addgene:119612 ; RRID:Addgene_119612)
