[The description below was written by a language model from this plasmid's Addgene catalogue record and pLannotate feature annotations shown in this document.]
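Description:
pC0.116 is a Level 0 part plasmid from the CyanoGate modular cloning suite, a Golden Gate toolkit that extends the plant MoClo syntax to the engineering of cyanobacteria. It is built on the pICH41308 Level 0 acceptor backbone (about 2.2 kb) and carries a 59 bp synthetic insert recorded as an "Unmarked Linker". The insert was introduced through BpiI sites that were destroyed during cloning, as is usual for Level 0 assembly in type IIS systems, so that the part is fixed in the acceptor and can later be moved into higher-level assemblies. The record does not state which overhangs flank the part or its position in the assembly syntax. The name suggests a short spacer used in assemblies for unmarked (marker-free) modification, but its exact role is also not stated.

The annotated full sequence (about 2.3 kb) shows only backbone elements. A high-copy ColE1/pUC-type origin supports propagation in E. coli. An aadA aminoglycoside adenylyltransferase gene, lying downstream of a bla (AmpR) promoter, confers the spectinomycin resistance used for selection. The short fragments annotated as an integrase, a gentamicin acetyltransferase and lacI are probably non-functional remnants of the resistance cassette's integron origin and of the original cloning region. The linker itself is too short and synthetic to be picked up by automated annotation, and no promoter, coding sequence or reporter is associated with it. The plasmid therefore serves purely as a donor of a small structural DNA part, to be combined with other Level 0 modules when building multi-part constructs for cyanobacterial engineering.
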