Features (pLannotate 1.2.2; 6 found; start..end, strand, type, name):
    110..214     +  promoter       AmpR promoter: bla
    205..285     -  CDS            int (fragment): INT2_ECOLX - Protein inferred from homology: Swiss-Prot protein existence level 3. Putative integrase believed to be involved in the insertion of antibiotic resistance genes into plasmids and transposons. From Escherichia coli.
    373..429     +  CDS            GmR (fragment): gentamycin acetyltransferase; aacC1; confers resistance to gentamycin
    436..1224    +  CDS            aadA: S3AD_ECOLX - Experimental evidence at protein level: Swiss-Prot protein existence level 1. Mediates bacterial resistance to the antibiotics streptomycin and spectinomycin. From Escherichia coli.
   1398..1986    +  rep_origin     ori: high-copy-number ColE1/pMB1/pBR322/pUC origin of replication
   2169..2218    +  CDS            lacI (fragment): lac repressor; lacI; The lac repressor binds to the lac operator to inhibit transcription in E. coli. This inhibition can be relieved by adding lactose or isopropyl-β-D-thiogalactopyranoside (IPTG).
>Addgene plasmid #119612 | pC0.116 | addgene full sequence | sequence record 250789 | Addgene NGS Result
GTGGCTCTTCAGTGGACGAAAGGGCCTCGTGATACGCCTATTTTTATAGGTTAATGTCATGATAATAATG
GTTTCTTAGACGTCAGGTGGCACTTTTCGGGGAAATGTGCGCGGAACCCCTATTTGTTTATTTTTCTAAA
TACATTCAAATATGTATCCGCTCATGAGACAATAACCCTGATAAATGCTTCAATAATATTGAAAAAGGAA
GAGTATGCGCTCACGCAACTGGTCCAGAACCTTGACCGAACGCAGCGGTGGTAACGGCGCAGTGGCGGTT
TTCATGGCTTGTTATGACTGTTTTTTTTTGGGGTACAGTCTATGCCTCGGGCATCCAAGCAGCAAGCGCG
TTACGCCGTGGGTCGATGTTTGATGTTATGGAGCAGCAACGATGTTACGCAGCAGGGCAGTCGCCCTAAA
ACAAAGTTAAACATCATGAGGGAAGCGGTGATCGCCGAAGTATCGACTCAACTATCAGAGGTAGTTGGCG
TCATCGAGCGCCATCTCGAACCGACGTTGCTGGCCGTACATTTGTACGGCTCCGCAGTGGATGGCGGCCT
GAAGCCACACAGCGATATTGATTTGCTGGTTACGGTGACCGTAAGGCTTGATGAAACAACGCGGCGAGCT
TTGATCAACGACCTTTTGGAAACTTCGGCTTCCCCTGGAGAGAGCGAGATTCTCCGCGCTGTAGAAGTCA
CCATTGTTGTGCACGACGACATCATTCCGTGGCGTTATCCAGCTAAGCGCGAACTGCAATTTGGAGAATG
GCAGCGCAATGACATTCTTGCAGGTATCTTCGAGCCAGCCACGATCGACATTGATCTGGCTATCTTGCTG
ACAAAAGCAAGAGAACATAGCGTTGCCTTGGTAGGTCCAGCGGCGGAGGAACTCTTTGATCCGGTTCCTG
AACAGGATCTATTTGAGGCGCTAAATGAAACCTTAACGCTATGGAACTCGCCGCCCGACTGGGCTGGCGA
TGAGCGAAATGTAGTGCTTACGTTGTCCCGCATTTGGTACAGCGCAGTAACCGGCAAAATCGCGCCGAAG
GATGTCGCTGCCGACTGGGCAATGGAGCGCCTGCCGGCCCAGTATCAGCCCGTCATACTTGAAGCTAGAC
AGGCTTATCTTGGACAAGAAGAAGATCGCTTGGCCTCGCGCGCAGATCAGTTGGAAGAATTTGTCCATTA
CGTAAAAGGCGAGATCACCAAGGTAGTCGGCAAATAACTGTCAGACCAAGTTTACTCATATATACTTTAG
ATTGATTTAAAACTTCATTTTTAATTTAAAAGGATCTAGGTGAAGATCCTTTTTGATAATCTCATGACCA
AAATCCCTTAACGTGAGTTTTCGTTCCACTGAGCGTCAGACCCCGTAGAAAAGATCAAAGGATCTTCTTG
AGATCCTTTTTTTCTGCGCGTAATCTGCTGCTTGCAAACAAAAAAACCACCGCTACCAGCGGTGGTTTGT
TTGCCGGATCAAGAGCTACCAACTCTTTTTCCGAAGGTAACTGGCTTCAGCAGAGCGCAGATACCAAATA
CTGTTCTTCTAGTGTAGCCGTAGTTAGGCCACCACTTCAAGAACTCTGTAGCACCGCCTACATACCTCGC
TCTGCTAATCCTGTTACCAGTGGCTGCTGCCAGTGGCGATAAGTCGTGTCTTACCGGGTTGGACTCAAGA
CGATAGTTACCGGATAAGGCGCAGCGGTCGGGCTGAACGGGGGGTTCGTGCACACAGCCCAGCTTGGAGC
GAACGACCTACACCGAACTGAGATACCTACAGCGTGAGCTATGAGAAAGCGCCACGCTTCCCGAAGGGAG
AAAGGCGGACAGGTATCCGGTAAGCGGCAGGGTCGGAACAGGAGAGCGCACGAGGGAGCTTCCAGGGGGA
AACGCCTGGTATCTTTATAGTCCTGTCGGGTTTCGCCACCTCTGACTTGAGCGTCGATTTTTGTGATGCT
CGTCAGGGGGGCGGAGCCTATGGAAAAACGCCAGCAACGCGGCCTTTTTACGGTTCCTGGCCTTTTGCTG
GCCTTTTGCTCACATGTTCTTTCCTGCGTTATCCCCTGATTCTGTGGATAACCGTATTACCGCCTTTGAG
TGAGCTGATACCGCTCGCCGCAGCCGAACGACCGAGCGCAGCGAGTCAGTGAGCGAGGAAGCGGAAGAGC
GCCCAATACGCAAACCGCCTCTCCCCGCGCGTTGGCCGATTCATTAATCACTCTGTGGTCTCAAATGAAT
ACTGCTAAAACTGTTGTTGCAAAAAAATGAATTTAATCAAAAAGTTGTTCTCCTAGGCTTTGAGACCACG
AA
