>Addgene plasmid #119612 | pC0.116 | depositor partial sequence | sequence record 226118 | Unmarked Linker
AATACTGCTAAAACTGTTGTTGCAAAAAAATGAATTTAATCAAAAAGTTGTTCTCCTAG
